Addgene plasmid #37183: pET PPL His6 MBP LIC cloning vector (2K-T)
Purpose: (Empty Backbone)
Depositing lab: Scott Gradia. Depositing organization: University of California, Berkeley.
Backbone
  Vector backbone: pET
  Backbone size (bp): 6025
  Vector type: Bacterial Expression
  Promoter: T7
  Tag / fusion protein: PPL (N terminal on backbone); His6 (N terminal on backbone); MBP (N terminal on backbone)
Growth in bacteria
  Bacterial resistance: Ampicillin, 100 μg/mL
  Growth temperature: 37°C
  Growth strain: XL1 Blue
  Copy number: Low Copy
Gene/Insert
  Cloning method: Ligation Independent Cloning
  Sequencing primers: 5′ MBP-F; 3′ T7-term
Terms and licenses: Academic/Nonprofit Terms; Industry Terms: Not Available to Industry
Depositor comments: This plasmid is an empty vector. Your gene can be inserted with a LIC cloning protocol. All 2-series vectors work as single-expression vectors, as well as transfer vectors for our polycistronic system. 2K-T has a TEV-cleavable N-terminal His6 and MBP fusion tag to enhance solubility and ease purification. These tags are preceded by a periplasmic locator signal, which is autocleaved during secretion. The PPL tag may be helpful if your protein binds to or interferes with intracellular E. coli molecules, since your protein of interest is safely sequestered in the periplasm. It may also be helpful if your protein of interest is more stable in the periplasmic environment. Protein purification may also be made simpler using this expression method. The LIC cloning site is flanked by 5 pairs of restriction sites, so that your gene can easily be subcloned into our polycistronic destination vectors (2D, 2E, or 2Z). To clone into this vector, add LIC v1 tags to the 5' end of your PCR primers. Forward - 5'TACTTCCAATCCAATGCA3' Reverse - 5'TTATCCACTTCCAATGTTATTA3' Linearize the plasmid with SspI and gel purify. When digesting the DNA with T4 polymerase, use dCTP for insert and dGTP for vector. More information on this vector can be found through http://qb3.berkeley.edu/qb3/macrolab/
How to cite: pET PPL His6 MBP LIC cloning vector (2K-T) was a gift from Scott Gradia (Addgene plasmid # 37183 ; http://n2t.net/addgene:37183 ; RRID:Addgene_37183)
