[The description below was written by a language model from this plasmid's Addgene catalogue record and the feature table of its GenBank file.]
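Description:
pET PPL His6 MBP LIC cloning vector (2K-T) is an empty 6,025 bp pET-family bacterial expression backbone for producing recombinant proteins in E. coli as secreted, tagged fusions. It is selected with ampicillin through the bla (AmpR) gene and its own promoter. It replicates from a ColE1/pBR322-type origin accompanied by the bom mobility region and the rop gene, which keeps copy number low, in line with the catalogue's low-copy designation. A residual tet promoter from the pBR322 lineage is also annotated.

The expression cassette runs from a T7 promoter and the phage T7 gene 10 ribosome binding site to a T7 terminator, so it needs a host that supplies T7 RNA polymerase. According to the depositor, the reading frame begins with a periplasmic locator signal (PPL) that is cleaved off during secretion, followed by a His6 affinity tag, maltose binding protein and a TEV protease site placed just upstream of the ligation-independent cloning site. The feature table annotates the 6xHis, MBP and TEV elements but not the PPL signal itself. Its generic note that this malE version lacks a signal sequence refers to MBP's native leader, not to the added PPL.

MBP is intended to improve solubility and His6 to simplify purification, and TEV cleavage removes both tags. Periplasmic targeting may help when a protein interferes with cytoplasmic components or is more stable in the periplasm. The LIC site is flanked by five pairs of restriction sites, so the vector can be used for single-gene expression or as a transfer vector for moving inserts into the same series' polycistronic destination vectors.
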