LOCUS       Exported 6025 bp ds-DNA circular SYN 12-MAY-2021
DEFINITION  synthetic circular DNA
ACCESSION   .
VERSION     .
KEYWORDS    pET PPL His6 MBP LIC cloning vector (2K-T)
SOURCE      synthetic DNA construct
  ORGANISM  synthetic DNA construct
REFERENCE   1 (bases 1 to 6025)
  TITLE     2-series LIC periplasmic secretion vectors for E. coli
  JOURNAL   Unpublished
REFERENCE   2 (bases 1 to 6025)
  AUTHORS   .
  TITLE     Direct Submission
  JOURNAL   Exported May 12, 2021 from SnapGene Server 1.1.58
            http://www.snapgene.com
FEATURES             Location/Qualifiers
     source          1..6025
                     /organism="synthetic DNA construct"
                     /mol_type="other DNA"
     primer_bind     complement(18..36)
                     /label=pBRforEco
                     /note="pBR322 vectors, upsteam of EcoRI site, forward
                     primer"
     promoter        104..208
                     /gene="bla"
                     /label=AmpR promoter
     CDS             209..1069
                     /codon_start=1
                     /gene="bla"
                     /product="beta-lactamase"
                     /label=AmpR
                     /note="confers resistance to ampicillin, carbenicillin, and
                     related antibiotics"
                     /translation="MSIQHFRVALIPFFAAFCLPVFAHPETLVKVKDAEDQLGARVGYI
                     ELDLNSGKILESFRPEERFPMMSTFKVLLCGAVLSRVDAGQEQLGRRIHYSQNDLVEYS
                     PVTEKHLTDGMTVRELCSAAITMSDNTAANLLLTTIGGPKELTAFLHNMGDHVTRLDRW
                     EPELNEAIPNDERDTTMPAAMATTLRKLLTGELLTLASRQQLIDWMEADKVAGPLLRSA
                     LPAGWFIADKSGAGERGSRGIIAALGPDGKPSRIVVIYTTGSQATMDERNRQIAEIGAS
                     LIKHW"
     primer_bind     complement(427..446)
                     /label=Amp-R
                     /note="Ampicillin resistance gene, reverse primer"
     rep_origin      1240..1828
                     /direction=RIGHT
                     /label=ori
                     /note="high-copy-number ColE1/pMB1/pBR322/pUC origin of
                     replication"
     primer_bind     1729..1748
                     /label=pBR322ori-F
                     /note="pBR322 origin, forward primer"
     primer_bind     1982..1999
                     /label=L4440
                     /note="L4440 vector, forward primer"
     misc_feature    2014..2156
                     /label=bom
                     /note="basis of mobility region from pBR322"
     primer_bind     complement(2082..2101)
                     /label=pRS-marker
                     /note="pRS vectors, use to sequence yeast selectable
                     marker"
     primer_bind     2242..2264
                     /label=pGEX 3'
                     /note="pGEX vectors, reverse primer"
     CDS             complement(2258..2449)
                     /codon_start=1
                     /gene="rop"
                     /product="Rop protein, which maintains plasmids at low copy
                     number"
                     /label=rop
                     /translation="MTKQEKTALNMARFIRSQTLTLLEKLNELDADEQADICESLHDHA
                     DELYRSCLARFGDDGENL"
     primer_bind     3907..3926
                     /label=pBRrevBam
                     /note="pBR322 vectors, tet region, downstream of BamHI,
                     reverse primer"
     primer_bind     4010..4029
                     /label=T7
                     /note="T7 promoter, forward primer"
     promoter        4010..4028
                     /label=T7 promoter
                     /note="promoter for bacteriophage T7 RNA polymerase"
     RBS             4117..4139
                     /note="efficient ribosome binding site from bacteriophage
                     T7 gene 10 (Olins and Rangwala, 1989)"
     CDS             4234..4251
                     /codon_start=1
                     /product="6xHis affinity tag"
                     /label=6xHis
                     /translation="HHHHHH"
     CDS             4261..5361
                     /codon_start=1
                     /gene="malE (mutated)"
                     /product="maltose binding protein from E. coli"
                     /label=MBP
                     /note="This version of the gene does not encode a signal
                     sequence, so MBP will remain in the cytosol."
                     /translation="MKIEEGKLVIWINGDKGYNGLAEVGKKFEKDTGIKVTVEHPDKLE
                     EKFPQVAATGDGPDIIFWAHDRFGGYAQSGLLAEITPDKAFQDKLYPFTWDAVRYNGKL
                     IAYPIAVEALSLIYNKDLLPNPPKTWEEIPALDKELKAKGKSALMFNLQEPYFTWPLIA
                     ADGGYAFKYENGKYDIKDVGVDNAGAKAGLTFLVDLIKNKHMNADTDYSIAEAAFNKGE
                     TAMTINGPWAWSNIDTSKVNYGVTVLPTFKGQPSKPFVGVLSAGINAASPNKELAKEFL
                     ENYLLTDEGLEAVNKDKPLGAVALKSYEEELAKDPRIAATMENAQKGEIMPNIPQMSAF
                     WYAVRTAVINAASGRQTVDEALKDAQT"
     primer_bind     5335..5358
                     /label=MBP-F
                     /note="Maltose binding protein, forward primer"
     CDS             5416..5436
                     /codon_start=1
                     /product="tobacco etch virus (TEV) protease recognition and
                     cleavage site"
                     /label=TEV site
                     /translation="ENLYFQS"
     primer_bind     complement(5561..5579)
                     /label=T7 Term
                     /note="T7 terminator, reverse primer"
     terminator      5575..5622
                     /label=T7 terminator
                     /note="transcription terminator for bacteriophage T7 RNA
                     polymerase"
     promoter        complement(5988..6016)
                     /label=tet promoter
                     /note="E. coli promoter for tetracycline efflux protein
                     gene"
ORIGIN
        1 ttcttgaaga cgaaagggcc tcgtgatacg cctattttta taggttaatg tcatgataat
       61 aatggtttct tagacgtcag gtggcacttt tcggggaaat gtgcgcggaa cccctatttg
      121 tttatttttc taaatacatt caaatatgta tccgctcatg agacaataac cctgataaat
      181 gcttcaataa cattgaaaaa ggaagagtat gagtattcaa catttccgtg tcgcccttat
      241 tccctttttt gcggcatttt gccttcctgt ttttgctcac ccagaaacgc tggtgaaagt
      301 aaaagatgct gaagatcagt tgggtgcacg agtgggttac atcgaactgg atctcaacag
      361 cggtaagatc cttgagagtt ttcgccccga agaacgtttt ccaatgatga gcacttttaa
      421 agttctgcta tgtggcgcgg tattatcccg tgttgacgcc gggcaagagc aactcggtcg
      481 ccgcatacac tattctcaga atgacttggt tgagtactca ccagtcacag aaaagcatct
      541 tacggatggc atgacagtaa gagaattatg cagtgctgcc ataaccatga gtgataacac
      601 tgcggccaac ttacttctga caacgatcgg aggaccgaag gagctaaccg cttttttgca
      661 caacatgggg gatcatgtaa ctcgccttga tcgttgggaa ccggagctga atgaagccat
      721 accaaacgac gagcgtgaca ccacgatgcc tgcagcaatg gcaacaacgt tgcgcaaact
      781 attaactggc gaactactta ctctagcttc ccggcaacaa ttaatagact ggatggaggc
      841 ggataaagtt gcaggaccac ttctgcgctc ggcccttccg gctggctggt ttattgctga
      901 taaatctgga gccggtgagc gtgggtctcg cggtatcatt gcagcactgg ggccagatgg
      961 taagccctcc cgtatcgtag ttatctacac gacggggagt caggcaacta tggatgaacg
     1021 aaatagacag atcgctgaga taggtgcctc actgattaag cattggtaac tgtcagacca
     1081 agtttactca tatatacttt agattgattt aaaacttcat ttttaattta aaaggatcta
     1141 ggtgaagatc ctttttgata atctcatgac caaaatccct taacgtgagt tttcgttcca
     1201 ctgagcgtca gaccccgtag aaaagatcaa aggatcttct tgagatcctt tttttctgcg
     1261 cgtaatctgc tgcttgcaaa caaaaaaacc accgctacca gcggtggttt gtttgccgga
     1321 tcaagagcta ccaactcttt ttccgaaggt aactggcttc agcagagcgc agataccaaa
     1381 tactgtcctt ctagtgtagc cgtagttagg ccaccacttc aagaactctg tagcaccgcc
     1441 tacatacctc gctctgctaa tcctgttacc agtggctgct gccagtggcg ataagtcgtg
     1501 tcttaccggg ttggactcaa gacgatagtt accggataag gcgcagcggt cgggctgaac
     1561 ggggggttcg tgcacacagc ccagcttgga gcgaacgacc tacaccgaac tgagatacct
     1621 acagcgtgag ctatgagaaa gcgccacgct tcccgaaggg agaaaggcgg acaggtatcc
     1681 ggtaagcggc agggtcggaa caggagagcg cacgagggag cttccagggg gaaacgcctg
     1741 gtatctttat agtcctgtcg ggtttcgcca cctctgactt gagcgtcgat ttttgtgatg
     1801 ctcgtcaggg gggcggagcc tatggaaaaa cgccagcaac gcggcctttt tacggttcct
     1861 ggccttttgc tggccttttg ctcacatgtt ctttcctgcg ttatcccctg attctgtgga
     1921 taaccgtatt accgcctttg agtgagctga taccgctcgc cgcagccgaa cgaccgagcg
     1981 cagcgagtca gtgagcgagg aagcggaaga gcgcctgatg cggtattttc tccttacgca
     2041 tctgtgcggt atttcacacc gcatatatgg tgcactctca gtacaatctg ctctgatgcc
     2101 gcatagttaa gccagtatac actccgctat cgctacgtga ctgggtcatg gctgcgcccc
     2161 gacacccgcc aacacccgct gacgcgccct gacgggcttg tctgctcccg gcatccgctt
     2221 acagacaagc tgtgaccgtc tccgggagct gcatgtgtca gaggttttca ccgtcatcac
     2281 cgaaacgcgc gaggcagctg cggtaaagct catcagcgtg gtcgtgaagc gattcacaga
     2341 tgtctgcctg ttcatccgcg tccagctcgt tgagtttctc cagaagcgtt aatgtctggc
     2401 ttctgataaa gcgggccatg ttaagggcgg ttttttcctg tttggtcact gatgcctccg
     2461 tgtaaggggg atttctgttc atgggggtaa tgataccgat gaaacgagag aggatgctca
     2521 cgatacgggt tactgatgat gaacatgccc ggttactgga acgttgtgag ggtaaacaac
     2581 tggcggtatg gatgcggcgg gaccagagaa aaatcactca gggtcaatgc cagcgcttcg
     2641 ttaatacaga tgtaggtgtt ccacagggta gccagcagca tcctgcgatg cagatccgga
     2701 acataatggt gcagggcgct gacttccgcg tttccagact ttacgaaaca cggaaaccga
     2761 agaccattca tgttgttgct caggtcgcag acgttttgca gcagcagtcg cttcacgttc
     2821 gctcgcgtat cggtgattca ttctgctaac cagtaaggca accccgccag cctagccggg
     2881 tcctcaacga caggagcacg atcatgcgca cccgtggcca ggacccaacg ctgcccgaga
     2941 tgcgccgcgt gcggctgctg gagatggcgg acgcgatgga tatgttctgc caagggttgg
     3001 tttgcgcatt cacagttctc cgcaagaatt gattggctcc aattcttgga gtggtgaatc
     3061 cgttagcgag gtgccgccgg cttccattca ggtcgaggtg gcccggctcc atgcaccgcg
     3121 acgcaacgcg gggaggcaga caaggtatag ggcggcgcct acaatccatg ccaacccgtt
     3181 ccatgtgctc gccgaggcgg cataaatcgc cgtgacgatc agcggtccag tgatcgaagt
     3241 taggctggta agagccgcga gcgatccttg aagctgtccc tgatggtcgt catctacctg
     3301 cctggacagc atggcctgca acgcgggcat cccgatgccg ccggaagcga gaagaatcat
     3361 aatggggaag gccatccagc ctcgcgtcgc gaacgccagc aagacgtagc ccagcgcgtc
     3421 ggccgccatg ccggcgataa tggcctgctt ctcgccgaaa cgtttggtgg cgggaccagt
     3481 gacgaaggct tgagcgaggg cgtgcaagat tccgaatacc gcaagcgaca ggccgatcat
     3541 cgtcgcgctc cagcgaaagc ggtcctcgcc gaaaatgacc cagagcgctg ccggcacctg
     3601 tcctacgagt tgcatgataa agaagacagt cataagtgcg gcgacgatag tcatgccccg
     3661 cgcccaccgg aaggagctga ctgggttgaa ggctctcaag ggcatcggtc gacgctctcc
     3721 cttatgcgac tcctgcatta ggaagcagcc cagtagtagg ttgaggccgt tgagcaccgc
     3781 cgccgcaagg aatggtgcat gcaaggagat ggcgcccaac agtcccccgg ccacggggcc
     3841 tgccaccata cccacgccga aacaagcgct catgagcccg aagtggcgag cccgatcttc
     3901 cccatcggtg atgtcggcga tataggcgcc agcaaccgca cctgtggcgc cggtgatgcc
     3961 ggccacgatg cgtccggcgt agaggatcga gatctcgatc ccgcgaaatt aatacgactc
     4021 actataggga gaccacaacg gtttccctct agtgccggct ccggagagct ctttaattaa
     4081 gcggccgccc tgcaggactc gagttctaga aataattttg tttaacttta agaaggagat
     4141 atacatatga aaataaaaac aggtgcacgc atcctcgcat tatccgcatt aacgacgatg
     4201 atgttttccg cctcggctct cgccaaatct tctcaccatc accatcacca tggttcttct
     4261 atgaaaatcg aagaaggtaa actggtaatc tggattaacg gcgataaagg ctataacggt
     4321 ctcgctgaag tcggtaagaa attcgagaaa gataccggaa ttaaagtcac cgttgagcat
     4381 ccggataaac tggaagagaa attcccacag gttgcggcaa ctggcgatgg ccctgacatt
     4441 atcttctggg cacacgaccg ctttggtggc tacgctcaat ctggcctgtt ggctgaaatc
     4501 accccggaca aagcgttcca ggacaagctg tatccgttta cctgggatgc cgtacgttac
     4561 aacggcaagc tgattgctta cccgatcgct gttgaagcgt tatcgctgat ttataacaaa
     4621 gatctgctgc cgaacccgcc aaaaacctgg gaagagatcc cggcgctgga taaagaactg
     4681 aaagcgaaag gtaagagcgc gctgatgttc aacctgcaag aaccgtactt cacctggccg
     4741 ctgattgctg ctgacggggg ttatgcgttc aagtatgaaa acggcaagta cgacattaaa
     4801 gacgtgggcg tggataacgc tggcgcgaaa gcgggtctga ccttcctggt tgacctgatt
     4861 aaaaacaaac acatgaatgc agacaccgat tactccatcg cagaagctgc ctttaataaa
     4921 ggcgaaacag cgatgaccat caacggcccg tgggcatggt ccaacatcga caccagcaaa
     4981 gtgaattatg gtgtaacggt actgccgacc ttcaagggtc aaccatccaa accgttcgtt
     5041 ggcgtgctga gcgcaggtat taacgccgcc agtccgaaca aagagctggc aaaagagttc
     5101 ctcgaaaact atctgctgac tgatgaaggt ctggaagcgg ttaataaaga caaaccgctg
     5161 ggtgccgtag cgctgaagtc ttacgaggaa gagttggcga aagatccacg tattgccgcc
     5221 actatggaaa acgcccagaa aggtgaaatc atgccgaaca tcccgcagat gtccgctttc
     5281 tggtatgccg tgcgtactgc ggtgatcaac gccgccagcg gtcgtcagac tgtcgatgaa
     5341 gccctgaaag acgcgcagac taattcgagc tcgaacaaca acaacaataa caataacaac
     5401 aacctcggga tcgaggaaaa cctgtacttc caatccaata ttggaagtgg ataacggatc
     5461 cgcgatcgcg gcgcgccacc tggtggccgg ccggtaccac gcgtgcgcgc tgatccggct
     5521 gctaacaaag cccgaaagga agctgagttg gctgctgcca ccgctgagca ataactagca
     5581 taaccccttg gggcctctaa acgggtcttg aggggttttt tgctgaaagg aggaactata
     5641 tccggatatc cacaggacgg gtgtggtcgc catgatcgcg tagtcgatag tggctccaag
     5701 tagcgaagcg agcaggactg ggcggcggcc aaagcggtcg gacagtgctc cgagaacggg
     5761 tgcgcataga aattgcatca acgcatatag cgctagcagc acgccatagt gactggcgat
     5821 gctgtcggaa tggacgatat cccgcaagag gcccggcagt accggcataa ccaagcctat
     5881 gcctacagca tccagggtga cggtgccgag gatgacgatg agcgcattgt tagatttcat
     5941 acacggtgcc tgactgcgtt agcaatttaa ctgtgataaa ctaccgcatt aaagcttatc
     6001 gatgataagc tgtcaaacat gagaa
//
