>Addgene plasmid #37183 | pET PPL His6 MBP LIC cloning vector (2K-T) | addgene partial sequence | sequence record 50749 | T7 5'-TAATACGACTCACTATAGGG-3'
AGCTCTTTAATTAAGCGGCCGCCCTGCAGGACTCGAGTTCTAGAAATAATTTTGTTTAACTTTAAGAAGG
AGATATACATATGAAAATAAAAACAGGTGCACGCATCCTCGCATTATCCGCATTAACGACGATGATGTTT
TCCGCCTCGGCTCTCGCCAAATCTTCTCACCATCACCATCACCATGGTTCTTCTATGAAAATCGAAGAAG
GTAAACTGGTAATCTGGATTAACGGCGATAAAGGCTATAACGGTCTCGCTGAAGTCGGTAAGAAATTCGA
GAAAGATACCGGAATTAAAGTCACCGTTGAGCATCCGGATAAACTGGAAGAGAAATTCCCACAGGTTGCG
GCAACTGGCGATGGCCCTGACATTATCTTCTGGGCACACGACCGCTTTGGTGGCTACGCTCAATCTGGCC
TGTTGGCTGAAATCACCCCGGACAAAGCGTTCCAGGACAAGCTGTATCCGTTTACCTGGGATGCCGTACG
TTACAACGGCAAGCTGATTGCTTACCCGATCGCTGTTGAAGCGTTATCGCTGATTTATAACAAAGATCTG
CTGCCGAACCCGCCAAAAACCTGGGAAGAGATCCCGGCGCTGGATAAAGAACTGAAAGCGAAAGGTAAGA
GCGCGCTGATGTTCAACCTGCAAGAACCGTACTTCACCTGGCCGCTGATTGCTGCTGACGGGGGTTATGC
GTTCAAGTATGAAAACGGCAAGTACGACATTAAAGACGTGGGCGTGGATAACGCTGGCGCGAAAGCGGGT
CTGACCTTCCTGGTTGACCTGATTAAAAACAAACACATGAATGCAGACACCGATTACTCCATCGCAGAAG
CTGCCTTTAATAAAGGCGAAACAGCGATGACCATCAACGGCCCGTGGGCATGGTCCAACATCGACACCAG
CAAAGTGAATTATGTGACGAC
